Addgene plasmid #166753: mCerulean3-13aa-Venus-pEGFP-C3
Purpose: For expression of mCerulean3 linked to Venus by 13 amino acid linker
Depositing lab: David Andrews. Depositing organization: Sunnybrook Research Institute. Publication: Efficacy and specificity of inhibitors of BCL-2 family protein interactions assessed by affinity measurements in live cells. Osterlund EJ, Hirmiz N, Pemberton JM, Nougarede A, Liu Q, Leber B, Fang Q, Andrews DW. Sci Adv. 2022 Apr 22;8(16):eabm7375. doi: 10.1126/sciadv.abm7375. Epub 2022 Apr 20. PubMed 35442739.
Backbone
  Vector backbone: pEGFP-C3
  Vector type: Mammalian Expression
  Selectable markers: Neomycin (select with G418)
Growth in bacteria
  Bacterial resistance: Kanamycin, 50 μg/mL
  Growth temperature: 37°C
  Growth strain: DH5alpha
  Copy number: High Copy
Gene/Insert
  Gene/Insert name: mCerulean3-13aa-Venus (alt name: mCerulean3 and Venus fluorophores linked together)
  Species: Synthetic
  Promoter: CMV
  Cloning method: Restriction Enzyme; 5′ cloning site Unknown (unknown if destroyed); 3′ cloning site Unknown (unknown if destroyed)
  Sequencing primers: 5′ TGACGCAAATGGGCGGTAGG; 3′ TCGCCCTTTGACGTTGGAGTCCAC
Resource information
  A portion of this plasmid was derived from a plasmid made by: mCerulean3 received from Mark Rizzo PMID: 21479270 and cloned into this plasmid.
Terms and licenses: Academic/Nonprofit Terms; Industry Terms: Not Available to Industry
Depositor comments: Donor:acceptor linker construct with 13 amino acid flexible linker joining the mCerulean3 to Venus.
How to cite: mCerulean3-13aa-Venus-pEGFP-C3 was a gift from David Andrews (Addgene plasmid # 166753 ; http://n2t.net/addgene:166753 ; RRID:Addgene_166753)
