[The description below was written by a language model from this plasmid's Addgene catalogue record and pLannotate feature annotations shown in this document.]
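Description:
mCerulean3-13aa-Venus-pEGFP-C3 is a mammalian expression plasmid of about 5.4 kb built on the pEGFP-C3 backbone. It encodes a synthetic tandem fusion of two Aequorea-derived fluorescent proteins. The human cytomegalovirus immediate early enhancer and promoter drive a single open reading frame in which the cyan protein mCerulean3 comes first. A short spacer that includes a remnant of the multiple cloning site follows, and then the yellow protein Venus. The depositor describes this spacer as a flexible 13 amino acid linker and calls the plasmid a donor:acceptor linker construct. An SV40 polyadenylation signal terminates the transcript. The small "large T antigen" fragment annotated just upstream of that signal is most likely SV40 sequence flanking the poly(A) region rather than a functional coding element. The cloning sites used to assemble the insert are not recorded.

In bacteria the plasmid replicates from a high-copy ColE1/pUC-type origin, and it also carries an f1 phage origin. A single Tn5 aminoglycoside phosphotransferase gene (NeoR/KanR) serves both hosts. The bacterial bla promoter expresses it for kanamycin selection in E. coli, and the SV40 enhancer/early promoter with an HSV TK polyadenylation signal expresses it for G418 selection in mammalian cells. The short ble and bGH poly(A) fragments in the annotation appear to be backbone remnants or partial matches.

Because the cyan donor and yellow acceptor are held close together at a fixed one-to-one ratio, a fusion like this typically serves as a positive control or calibration standard for FRET measurements. That use fits the associated study, which measured protein interaction affinities in live cells, although the record itself states the purpose only as expression of the linked fluorophores.
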