Features (pLannotate 1.2.2; 15 found; start..end, strand, type, name):
     52..355     +  enhancer       CMV enhancer: human cytomegalovirus immediate early enhancer
    356..559     +  promoter       CMV promoter: human cytomegalovirus (CMV) immediate early promoter
    604..1320    +  CDS            mCerulean3: mCerulean3 is a basic (constitutively fluorescent) cyan fluorescent protein published in 2011, derived from Aequorea victoria. It is reported to be a somewhat slowly-maturing monomer with very low acid sensitivity.
   1321..1339    +  misc_feature   MCS (fragment): multiple cloning site
   1360..2076    +  CDS            Venus: Venus is a basic (constitutively fluorescent) yellow fluorescent protein published in 2002, derived from Aequorea victoria. It is reported to be a rapidly-maturing weak dimer with moderate acid sensitivity.
   2087..2170    +  CDS            large T antigen (fragment): large T antigen from SV40 (simian virus 40)
   2193..2314    +  polyA_signal   SV40 poly(A) signal: SV40 polyadenylation signal
   2348..2776    -  rep_origin     f1 ori (sequence partly withheld): f1 bacteriophage origin of replication; arrow indicates direction of (+) strand synthesis
   2803..2907    +  promoter       AmpR promoter: bla
   2909..3266    +  promoter       SV40 promoter: SV40 enhancer and early promoter
   3301..4095    +  CDS            NeoR/KanR: aminoglycoside phosphotransferase from Tn5; aph(3')-II (or nptII); confers resistance to neomycin, kanamycin, and G418 (Geneticin®)
   4116..4268    +  CDS            ble (fragment): BLE_KLEPN - Experimental evidence at protein level: Swiss-Prot protein existence level 1. Binding protein with a strong affinity to the bleomycin family of antibiotics. Binds to CL990; an antimitotic-antibiotic compound. From Klebsiella pneumoniae.
   4327..4374    +  polyA_signal   HSV TK poly(A) signal: herpes simplex virus thymidine kinase polyadenylation signal (Cole and Stacy, 1985)
   4465..4481    -  polyA_signal   bGH poly(A) signal (fragment): bovine growth hormone polyadenylation signal
   4703..5291    +  rep_origin     ori: high-copy-number ColE1/pMB1/pBR322/pUC origin of replication
>Addgene plasmid #166753 | mCerulean3-13aa-Venus-pEGFP-C3 | addgene full sequence | sequence record 329015 | Addgene NGS Result
ATAGTAATCAATTACGGGGTCATTAGTTCATAGCCCATATATGGAGTTCCGCGTTACATAACTTACGGTA
AATGGCCCGCCTGGCTGACCGCCCAACGACCCCCGCCCATTGACGTCAATAATGACGTATGTTCCCATAG
TAACGCCAATAGGGACTTTCCATTGACGTCAATGGGTGGAGTATTTACGGTAAACTGCCCACTTGGCAGT
ACATCAAGTGTATCATATGCCAAGTACGCCCCCTATTGACGTCAATGACGGTAAATGGCCCGCCTGGCAT
TATGCCCAGTACATGACCTTATGGGACTTTCCTACTTGGCAGTACATCTACGTATTAGTCATCGCTATTA
CCATGGTGATGCGGTTTTGGCAGTACATCAATGGGCGTGGATAGCGGTTTGACTCACGGGGATTTCCAAG
TCTCCACCCCATTGACGTCAATGGGAGTTTGTTTTGGCACCAAAATCAACGGGACTTTCCAAAATGTCGT
AACAACTCCGCCCCATTGACGCAAATGGGCGGTAGGCGTGTACGGTGGGAGGTCTATATAAGCAGAGCTG
GTTTAGTGAACCGTCAGATCCGCTAGCGCTACCGGTCGCCACCATGGTGAGCAAGGGCGAGGAGCTGTTC
ACCGGGGTGGTGCCCATCCTGGTCGAGCTGGACGGCGACGTAAACGGCCACAAGTTCAGCGTGTCCGGCG
AGGGCGAGGGCGATGCCACCTACGGCAAGCTGACCCTGAAGTTCATCTGCACCACCGGCAAGCTGCCCGT
GCCCTGGCCCACCCTCGTGACCACCCTGAGCTGGGGCGTGCAGTGCTTCGCCCGCTACCCCGACCACATG
AAGCAGCACGACTTCTTCAAGTCCGCCATGCCCGAAGGCTACGTCCAGGAGCGCACCATCTTCTTCAAGG
ACGACGGCAACTACAAGACCCGCGCCGAGGTGAAGTTCGAGGGCGACACCCTGGTGAACCGCATCGAGCT
GAAGGGCATCGACTTCAAGGAGGACGGCAACATCCTGGGGCACAAGCTGGAGTACAACGCCATCCACGGC
AACGTCTATATCACCGCCGACAAGCAGAAGAACGGCATCAAGGCCAACTTCGGCCTCAACTGCAACATCG
AGGACGGCAGCGTGCAGCTCGCCGACCACTACCAGCAGAACACCCCCATCGGCGACGGCCCCGTGCTGCT
GCCCGACAACCACTACCTGAGCACCCAGTCCAAGCTGAGCAAAGACCCCAACGAGAAGCGCGATCACATG
GTCCTGCTGGAGTTCGTGACCGCCGCCGGGATCACTCTCGGCATGGACGAGCTGTACAAGTCCGGACTCA
GATCTCGAGGAGGAGGACCGGTCGCCACCATGGTGAGCAAGGGCGAGGAGCTGTTCACCGGGGTGGTGCC
CATCCTGGTCGAGCTGGACGGCGACGTAAACGGCCACAAGTTCAGCGTGTCCGGCGAGGGCGAGGGCGAT
GCCACCTACGGCAAGCTGACCCTGAAGCTGATCTGCACCACCGGCAAGCTGCCCGTGCCCTGGCCCACCC
TCGTGACCACCCTGGGCTACGGCCTGCAGTGCTTCGCCCGCTACCCCGACCACATGAAGCAGCACGACTT
CTTCAAGTCCGCCATGCCCGAAGGCTACGTCCAGGAGCGCACCATCTTCTTCAAGGACGACGGCAACTAC
AAGACCCGCGCCGAGGTGAAGTTCGAGGGCGACACCCTGGTGAACCGCATCGAGCTGAAGGGCATCGACT
TCAAGGAGGACGGCAACATCCTGGGGCACAAGCTGGAGTACAACTACAACAGCCACAACGTCTATATCAC
CGCCGACAAGCAGAAGAACGGCATCAAGGCCAACTTCAAGATCCGCCACAACATCGAGGACGGCGGCGTG
CAGCTCGCCGACCACTACCAGCAGAACACCCCCATCGGCGACGGCCCCGTGCTGCTGCCCGACAACCACT
ACCTGAGCTACCAGTCCGCCCTGAGCAAAGACCCCAACGAGAAGCGCGATCACATGGTCCTGCTGGAACG
CGTGACCGCCGCCGGGATCACTCTCGGCATGGACGAGCTGTACAAGTCCGGACTCAGATCATAATCAGCC
ATACCACATTTGTAGAGGTTTTACTTGCTTTAAAAAACCTCCCACACCTCCCCCTGAACCTGAAACATAA
AATGAATGCAATTGTTGTTGTTAACTTGTTTATTGCAGCTTATAATGGTTACAAATAAAGCAATAGCATC
ACAAATTTCACAAATAAAGCATTTTTTTCACTGCATTCTAGTTGTGGTTTGTCCAAACTCATCAATGTAT
CTTAACGCGTAAATTGTAAGCGTTAATATTTTGTTAAAATTCGCGTTAAATTTTTGTTAAATCAGCTCAT
TTTTTAACCAATAGGCCGAAATCGGCAAAATCCCTTATAAATCAAAAGAATAGACCGAGATAGGGT
[37 nt withheld, positions 2447-2483]
AAAGAACGTGGACTCCAACGTCAAAGG
[49 nt withheld, positions 2511-2559]
T
[91 nt withheld, positions 2561-2651]
G
[124 nt withheld, positions 2653-2776]
CAGGTGGCACTTTTCGGGGAAATGTGCGCGGAACCCCTATTTGTTTATTTTTCTAAATACATTCAAATAT
GTATCCGCTCATGAGACAATAACCCTGATAAATGCTTCAATAATATTGAAAAAGGAAGAGTCCTGAGGCG
GAAAGAACCAGCTGTGGAATGTGTGTCAGTTAGGGTGTGGAAAGTCCCCAGGCTCCCCAGCAGGCAGAAG
TATGCAAAGCATGCATCTCAATTAGTCAGCAACCAGGTGTGGAAAGTCCCCAGGCTCCCCAGCAGGCAGA
AGTATGCAAAGCATGCATCTCAATTAGTCAGCAACCATAGTCCCGCCCCTAACTCCGCCCATCCCGCCCC
TAACTCCGCCCAGTTCCGCCCATTCTCCGCCCCATGGCTGACTAATTTTTTTTATTTATGCAGAGGCCGA
GGCCGCCTCGGCCTCTGAGCTATTCCAGAAGTAGTGAGGAGGCTTTTTTGGAGGCCTAGGCTTTTGCAAA
GATCGATCAAGAGACAGGATGAGGATCGTTTCGCATGATTGAACAAGATGGATTGCACGCAGGTTCTCCG
GCCGCTTGGGTGGAGAGGCTATTCGGCTATGACTGGGCACAACAGACAATCGGCTGCTCTGATGCCGCCG
TGTTCCGGCTGTCAGCGCAGGGGCGCCCGGTTCTTTTTGTCAAGACCGACCTGTCCGGTGCCCTGAATGA
ACTGCAAGACGAGGCAGCGCGGCTATCGTGGCTGGCCACGACGGGCGTTCCTTGCGCAGCTGTGCTCGAC
GTTGTCACTGAAGCGGGAAGGGACTGGCTGCTATTGGGCGAAGTGCCGGGGCAGGATCTCCTGTCATCTC
ACCTTGCTCCTGCCGAGAAAGTATCCATCATGGCTGATGCAATGCGGCGGCTGCATACGCTTGATCCGGC
TACCTGCCCATTCGACCACCAAGCGAAACATCGCATCGAGCGAGCACGTACTCGGATGGAAGCCGGTCTT
GTCGATCAGGATGATCTGGACGAAGAGCATCAGGGGCTCGCGCCAGCCGAACTGTTCGCCAGGCTCAAGG
CGAGCATGCCCGACGGCGAGGATCTCGTCGTGACCCATGGCGATGCCTGCTTGCCGAATATCATGGTGGA
AAATGGCCGCTTTTCTGGATTCATCGACTGTGGCCGGCTGGGTGTGGCGGACCGCTATCAGGACATAGCG
TTGGCTACCCGTGATATTGCTGAAGAGCTTGGCGGCGAATGGGCTGACCGCTTCCTCGTGCTTTACGGTA
TCGCCGCTCCCGATTCGCAGCGCATCGCCTTCTATCGCCTTCTTGACGAGTTCTTCTGAGCGGGACTCTG
GGGTTCGAAATGACCGACCAAGCGACGCCCAACCTGCCATCACGAGATTTCGATTCCACCGCCGCCTTCT
ATGAAAGGTTGGGCTTCGGAATCGTTTTCCGGGACGCCGGCTGGATGATCCTCCAGCGCGGGGATCTCAT
GCTGGAGTTCTTCGCCCACCCTAGGGGGAGGCTAACTGAAACACGGAAGGAGACAATACCGGAAGGAACC
CGCGCTATGACGGCAATAAAAAGACAGAATAAAACGCACGGTGTTGGGTCGTTTGTTCATAAACGCGGGG
TTCGGTCCCAGGGCTGGCACTCTGTCGATACCCCACCGAGACCCCATTGGGGCCAATACGCCCGCGTTTC
TTCCTTTTCCCCACCCCACCCCCCAAGTTCGGGTGAAGGCCCAGGGCTCGCAGCCAACGTCGGGGCGGCA
GGCCCTGCCATAGCCTCAGGTTACTCATATATACTTTAGATTGATTTAAAACTTCATTTTTAATTTAAAA
GGATCTAGGTGAAGATCCTTTTTGATAATCTCATGACCAAAATCCCTTAACGTGAGTTTTCGTTCCACTG
AGCGTCAGACCCCGTAGAAAAGATCAAAGGATCTTCTTGAGATCCTTTTTTTCTGCGCGTAATCTGCTGC
TTGCAAACAAAAAAACCACCGCTACCAGCGGTGGTTTGTTTGCCGGATCAAGAGCTACCAACTCTTTTTC
CGAAGGTAACTGGCTTCAGCAGAGCGCAGATACCAAATACTGTTCTTCTAGTGTAGCCGTAGTTAGGCCA
CCACTTCAAGAACTCTGTAGCACCGCCTACATACCTCGCTCTGCTAATCCTGTTACCAGTGGCTGCTGCC
AGTGGCGATAAGTCGTGTCTTACCGGGTTGGACTCAAGACGATAGTTACCGGATAAGGCGCAGCGGTCGG
GCTGAACGGGGGGTTCGTGCACACAGCCCAGCTTGGAGCGAACGACCTACACCGAACTGAGATACCTACA
GCGTGAGCTATGAGAAAGCGCCACGCTTCCCGAAGGGAGAAAGGCGGACAGGTATCCGGTAAGCGGCAGG
GTCGGAACAGGAGAGCGCACGAGGGAGCTTCCAGGGGGAAACGCCTGGTATCTTTATAGTCCTGTCGGGT
TTCGCCACCTCTGACTTGAGCGTCGATTTTTGTGATGCTCGTCAGGGGGGCGGAGCCTATGGAAAAACGC
CAGCAACGCGGCCTTTTTACGGTTCCTGGCCTTTTGCTGGCCTTTTGCTCACATGTTCTTTCCTGCGTTA
TCCCCTGATTCTGTGGATAACCGTATTACCGCCATGCATTAGTTATTA
